Addgene plasmid #32031: pRSF-KpDcr1(1-384)
Depositing lab: David Bartel. Depositing organization: Whitehead Institute for Biomedical Research. Publication: The inside-out mechanism of dicers from budding yeasts. Weinberg DE, Nakanishi K, Patel DJ, Bartel DP. Cell. 2011 Jul 22;146(2):262-76. 10.1016/j.cell.2011.06.021 PubMed 21784247.
Backbone
  Vector backbone: sumo-pRSFduet-1
  Backbone manufacturer: Novagen
  Backbone size w/o insert (bp): 4100
  Modifications to backbone: amino-terminal Ulp1-cleavable His6-SUMO
  Vector type: Bacterial Expression
Growth in bacteria
  Bacterial resistance: Kanamycin, 50 μg/mL
  Growth temperature: 37°C
  Growth strain: DH5alpha
  Copy number: Unknown
Gene/Insert
  Gene/Insert name: DCR1(1-384)
  Species: K. polysporus
  Promoter: T7
  Tag / fusion protein: His6-SUMO (N terminal on backbone)
  Cloning method: Restriction Enzyme; 5′ cloning site BamHI (unknown if destroyed); 3′ cloning site XhoI (unknown if destroyed)
  Sequencing primers: 5′ T7
Terms and licenses: Academic/Nonprofit Terms; Industry Terms: Not Available to Industry
Depositor comments: The species of DCR1 is Kluyveromyces polysporus, which is also known as Vanderwaltozyma polyspora
How to cite: pRSF-KpDcr1(1-384) was a gift from David Bartel (Addgene plasmid # 32031 ; http://n2t.net/addgene:32031 ; RRID:Addgene_32031)
