[The description below was written by a language model from this plasmid's Addgene catalogue record and pLannotate feature annotations shown in this document.]
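Description:
pRSF-KpDcr1(1-384) is a bacterial expression plasmid built on a modified Novagen pRSFDuet-1 backbone (sumo-pRSFduet-1) that adds an amino-terminal, Ulp1-cleavable His6-SUMO tag. It replicates in E. coli from the RSF1030 origin, which is compatible with other common origins and so allows co-maintenance with additional plasmids. Selection is with kanamycin through the aph(3')-Ia gene. The backbone also carries lacI with its own promoter, which supplies lac repressor for IPTG-regulated control of T7-driven expression in strains that provide T7 RNA polymerase.

The insert encodes residues 1–384 of Dcr1, the Dicer of the budding yeast Kluyveromyces polysporus (also known as Vanderwaltozyma polyspora), cloned between BamHI and XhoI sites. Transcription starts at the T7 promoter, which spans the numbering origin of the 4,995-nt circular sequence, and ends at a T7 terminator downstream of the cassette. The feature table shows a short His-tag match, a thrombin site and a truncated S. cerevisiae SMT3 (SUMO) segment at the start of the open reading frame, consistent with the tag described in the catalogue. Within the insert region, the annotation software detects a short homology to bacterial RNase III (rnc), which fits with Dcr1 being a double-stranded RNA nuclease. The small TcR, SET1 and partial AmpR promoter fragments are probably incidental sequence matches rather than functional elements.

The design suits overproduction of the truncated Dicer in E. coli, affinity purification through the His6 tag and removal of the SUMO fusion partner with Ulp1. This is consistent with the associated work on the mechanism of budding-yeast Dicers, although the record does not spell out the specific experiments.
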