Features (pLannotate 1.2.2; 16 found; start..end, strand, type, name):
     33..49      +  CDS            capTEV™ (fragment): composite tag for in vivo biotinylation, TEV protease cleavage, and 6xHis tagging
     60..77      +  CDS            thrombin site: thrombin recognition and cleavage site
     90..382     +  CDS            SUMO (fragment): cleavable ubiquitin-like protein tag; S. cerevisiae SMT3 (truncated)
    798..935     +  CDS            rnc (fragment): RNC_HELHP - Protein inferred from homology: Swiss-Prot protein existence level 3. Digests double-stranded RNA. Involved in the processing of primary rRNA transcript to yield the immediate precursors to the large and small rRNAs (23S and 16S). Processes some mRNAs, and tRNAs when they are encoded in the rRNA operon. Processes pre-crRNA and tracrRNA of type II CRISPR loci if present in the organism. From Helicobacter hepaticus (strain ATCC 51449 / 3B1).
   1603..1620    +  CDS            SET1 (fragment): solubility-enhancement tag derived from T7 phage gene 10B
   1628..1675    +  terminator     T7 terminator: transcription terminator for bacteriophage T7 RNA polymerase
   1839..1896    +  promoter       AmpR promoter (fragment): bla
   1905..2720    -  CDS            KanR: aminoglycoside phosphotransferase; aph(3')-Ia; confers resistance to kanamycin in bacteria or G418 (Geneticin®) in eukaryotes
   2721..2812    -  promoter       AmpR promoter: bla
   2828..3577    -  rep_origin     RSF ori: Plasmids containing the RSF 1030 origin of replication can be propagated in E. coli cells that contain additional plasmids with compatible origins.
   3660..3724    -  CDS            TcR (fragment): tetracycline efflux protein; tet; confers resistance to tetracycline
   3739..3760    -  protein_bind   CAP binding site: CAP binding activates transcription in the presence of cAMP. E. coli catabolite activator protein
   3773..4855    -  CDS            lacI: lac repressor; lacI; The lac repressor binds to the lac operator to inhibit transcription in E. coli. This inhibition can be relieved by adding lactose or isopropyl-β-D-thiogalactopyranoside (IPTG).
   4856..4933    -  promoter       lacI promoter: lacI
   4941..4976    -  CDS            TcR (fragment): tetracycline efflux protein; tet; confers resistance to tetracycline
   4979..4995    +  promoter       T7 promoter (fragment): promoter for bacteriophage T7 RNA polymerase
>Addgene plasmid #32031 | pRSF-KpDcr1(1-384) | depositor full sequence | sequence record 36162 | pRSF-KpDcr1(1-384) sequence 4995 bps
CTTTAATAAGGAGATATACCATGGGCAGCAGCCATCATCATCATCATCACAGCAGCGGCCTGGTGCCGCG
CGGCAGCCATATGGCTAGCATGTCGGACTCAGAAGTCAATCAAGAAGCTAAGCCAGAGGTCAAGCCAGAA
GTCAAGCCTGAGACTCACATCAATTTAAAGGTGTCCGATGGATCTTCAGAGATCTTCTTCAAGATCAAAA
AGACCACTCCTTTAAGAAGGCTGATGGAAGCGTTCGCTAAAAGACAGGGTAAGGAAATGGACTCCTTAAG
ATTCTTGTACGACGGTATTAGAATCCAAGCTGATCAGACCCCTGAAGATTTGGACATGGAGGATAACGAT
ATTATTGAGGCTCACAGAGAACAGATTGGTGGATCCATGTCTGATCAAGTTTATGTTCCGCCAACATCAG
CACCAATGAGCAACGAGTTAAAAGTTAGAGAATTTTATAGACTCCACAATGCTTGTGTGAAATTGAAAGA
GTCTATTAAATTGATTTATGAAAACCCATTGGTAACTGACCAAAATGTTTTGAATTTGGGAACTGCAGAA
AATACTATTGATTATACAATTTTAAACACACCTACACTAAATGTTGCTAAAACTTTACTGGGCAATAGAT
ATTCATTAGATCTAATAGATCTTTTTCAATCTCATGATTTCAAAGATTCAAACACTGATGTGGATATGTT
TATTAAATATCCTGTGGTTTATGATGAAAATTTGGAAAATTTAGCATTTATGCATAAAAGTTTTCCAAAT
ATGAATGCACATCTAAATGATGCTCAAAAGACTCAATTATCTAATGAAAGGTTAGAATTTTTGGGTGATA
GTTGGCTAGGTGCTTTAGTTTCATATATTGTATACACCAGATTTCCTTCTGCAAATGAAGGTATGCTTTC
TCAAATGAAAGAATCAATAGTAAATAATAATAATCTATTTGATTGGAGTACAAAATTAAACTTCACCAAG
AGATTACAAGGTAATATCGCTACACCTACTAGAGTGGTCAAAGATAAAATGTCTAAACGTTATGCTGATT
GTGTTGAAGCCTATATTGGTGCATTGGTTATTGATAGATTTGGCACTGAGTTTTTGGATATCAAGGAATG
GTTAGAAGAACTATCAGAAAAAAAATTGGCCAAATCGAGCCAAATGGTGATAAAGGAACCATTAAATAAA
AATGCTAAAAATGAATTAGCCGAATTACTGCAAATTAACAAATTAGGACATAAACTTCATTACAGAAAGC
TTACAGAAATGCCTCCATTCAGAGTTGAAGTTAAAATAGGTGACATTCTGTTAGACGAAGCTGAAGGTAA
CAGTATAAGGGAAGCAGAACACAGAGCTGCGATGAAGGTATTGGAAAATGATGAATTATTGAGGAAATAT
TCGGTTTATGATTTAGAGGATGGAAACTCGAAGAAATATTCTATTGAAGAGACGGATCTTAAACATGATA
TTGAATCCTCTGGAATATCTAATGAAAATTTTTTGCAAAATGAGGGAAATGGAACTGAAAATATAGAATA
ACTGCTGCGAAATTTGAACGCCAGCACATGGACTCGTCTACTAGCGCAGCTTAATTAACCTAGGCTGCTG
CCACCGCTGAGCAATAACTAGCATAACCCCTTGGGGCCTCTAAACGGGTCTTGAGGGGTTTTTTGCTGAA
ACCTCAGGCATTTGAGAAGCACACGGTCACACTGCTTCCGGTAGTCAATAAACCGGTAAACCAGCAATAG
ACATAAGCGGCTATTTAACGACCCTGCCCTGAACCGACGACAAGCTGACGACCGGGTCTCCGCAAGTGGC
ACTTTTCGGGGAAATGTGCGCGGAACCCCTATTTGTTTATTTTTCTAAATACATTCAAATATGTATCCGC
TCATGAATTAATTCTTAGAAAAACTCATCGAGCATCAAATGAAACTGCAATTTATTCATATCAGGATTAT
CAATACCATATTTTTGAAAAAGCCGTTTCTGTAATGAAGGAGAAAACTCACCGAGGCAGTTCCATAGGAT
GGCAAGATCCTGGTATCGGTCTGCGATTCCGACTCGTCCAACATCAATACAACCTATTAATTTCCCCTCG
TCAAAAATAAGGTTATCAAGTGAGAAATCACCATGAGTGACGACTGAATCCGGTGAGAATGGCAAAAGTT
TATGCATTTCTTTCCAGACTTGTTCAACAGGCCAGCCATTACGCTCGTCATCAAAATCACTCGCATCAAC
CAAACCGTTATTCATTCGTGATTGCGCCTGAGCGAGACGAAATACGCGGTCGCTGTTAAAAGGACAATTA
CAAACAGGAATCGAATGCAACCGGCGCAGGAACACTGCCAGCGCATCAACAATATTTTCACCTGAATCAG
GATATTCTTCTAATACCTGGAATGCTGTTTTCCCGGGGATCGCAGTGGTGAGTAACCATGCATCATCAGG
AGTACGGATAAAATGCTTGATGGTCGGAAGAGGCATAAATTCCGTCAGCCAGTTTAGTCTGACCATCTCA
TCTGTAACATCATTGGCAACGCTACCTTTGCCATGTTTCAGAAACAACTCTGGCGCATCGGGCTTCCCAT
ACAATCGATAGATTGTCGCACCTGATTGCCCGACATTATCGCGAGCCCATTTATACCCATATAAATCAGC
ATCCATGTTGGAATTTAATCGCGGCCTAGAGCAAGACGTTTCCCGTTGAATATGGCTCATACTCTTCCTT
TTTCAATATTATTGAAGCATTTATCAGGGTTATTGTCTCATGAGCGGATACATATTTGAATGTATTTAGA
AAAATAAACAAATAGGCATGCAGCGCTCTTCCGCTTCCTCGCTCACTGACTCGCTACGCTCGGTCGTTCG
ACTGCGGCGAGCGGTGTCAGCTCACTCAAAAGCGGTAATACGGTTATCCACAGAATCAGGGGATAAAGCC
GGAAAGAACATGTGAGCAAAAAGCAAAGCACCGGAAGAAGCCAACGCCGCAGGCGTTTTTCCATAGGCTC
CGCCCCCCTGACGAGCATCACAAAAATCGACGCTCAAGCCAGAGGTGGCGAAACCCGACAGGACTATAAA
GATACCAGGCGTTTCCCCCTGGAAGCTCCCTCGTGCGCTCTCCTGTTCCGACCCTGCCGCTTACCGGATA
CCTGTCCGCCTTTCTCCCTTCGGGAAGCGTGGCGCTTTCTCATAGCTCACGCTGTTGGTATCTCAGTTCG
GTGTAGGTCGTTCGCTCCAAGCTGGGCTGTGTGCACGAACCCCCCGTTCAGCCCGACCGCTGCGCCTTAT
CCGGTAACTATCGTCTTGAGTCCAACCCGGTAAGACACGACTTATCGCCACTGGCAGCAGCCATTGGTAA
CTGATTTAGAGGACTTTGTCTTGAAGTTATGCACCTGTTAAGGCTAAACTGAAAGAACAGATTTTGGTGA
GTGCGGTCCTCCAACCCACTTACCTTGGTTCAAAGAGTTGGTAGCTCAGCGAACCTTGAGAAAACCACCG
TTGGTAGCGGTGGTTTTTCTTTATTTATGAGATGATGAATCAATCGGTCTATCAAGTCAACGAACAGCTA
TTCCGTTACTCTAGATTTCAGTGCAATTTATCTCTTCAAATGTAGCACCTGAAGTCAGCCCCATACGATA
TAAGTTGTAATTCTCATGTTAGTCATGCCCCGCGCCCACCGGAAGGAGCTGACTGGGTTGAAGGCTCTCA
AGGGCATCGGTCGAGATCCCGGTGCCTAATGAGTGAGCTAACTTACATTAATTGCGTTGCGCTCACTGCC
CGCTTTCCAGTCGGGAAACCTGTCGTGCCAGCTGCATTAATGAATCGGCCAACGCGCGGGGAGAGGCGGT
TTGCGTATTGGGCGCCAGGGTGGTTTTTCTTTTCACCAGTGAGACGGGCAACAGCTGATTGCCCTTCACC
GCCTGGCCCTGAGAGAGTTGCAGCAAGCGGTCCACGCTGGTTTGCCCCAGCAGGCGAAAATCCTGTTTGA
TGGTGGTTAACGGCGGGATATAACATGAGCTGTCTTCGGTATCGTCGTATCCCACTACCGAGATGTCCGC
ACCAACGCGCAGCCCGGACTCGGTAATGGCGCGCATTGCGCCCAGCGCCATCTGATCGTTGGCAACCAGC
ATCGCAGTGGGAACGATGCCCTCATTCAGCATTTGCATGGTTTGTTGAAAACCGGACATGGCACTCCAGT
CGCCTTCCCGTTCCGCTATCGGCTGAATTTGATTGCGAGTGAGATATTTATGCCAGCCAGCCAGACGCAG
ACGCGCCGAGACAGAACTTAATGGGCCCGCTAACAGCGCGATTTGCTGGTGACCCAATGCGACCAGATGC
TCCACGCCCAGTCGCGTACCGTCTTCATGGGAGAAAATAATACTGTTGATGGGTGTCTGGTCAGAGACAT
CAAGAAATAACGCCGGAACATTAGTGCAGGCAGCTTCCACAGCAATGGCATCCTGGTCATCCAGCGGATA
GTTAATGATCAGCCCACTGACGCGTTGCGCGAGAAGATTGTGCACCGCCGCTTTACAGGCTTCGACGCCG
CTTCGTTCTACCATCGACACCACCACGCTGGCACCCAGTTGATCGGCGCGAGATTTAATCGCCGCGACAA
TTTGCGACGGCGCGTGCAGGGCCAGACTGGAGGTGGCAACGCCAATCAGCAACGACTGTTTGCCCGCCAG
TTGTTGTGCCACGCGGTTGGGAATGTAATTCAGCTCCGCCATCGCCGCTTCCACTTTTTCCCGCGTTTTC
GCAGAAACGTGGCTGGCCTGGTTCACCACGCGGGAAACGGTCTGATAAGAGACACCGGCATACTCTGCGA
CATCGTATAACGTTACTGGTTTCACATTCACCACCCTGAATTGACTCTCTTCCGGGCGCTATCATGCCAT
ACCGCGAAAGGTTTTGCGCCATTCGATGGTGTCCGGGATCTCGACGCTCTCCCTTATGCGACTCCTGCAT
TAGGAAATTAATACGACTCACTATA
