>Addgene plasmid #32031 | pRSF-KpDcr1(1-384) | addgene partial sequence | sequence record 37678 | T7-term
GTGCTGGCGTTCAAATTTCGCAGCAGCGGTTTCTTTACCAGACTCGAGTTATTCTATATTTTCAGTTCCA
TTTCCCTCATTTTGCAAAAAATTTTCATTAGATATTCCAGAGGATTCAATATCATGTTTAAGATCCGTCT
CTTCAATAGAATATTTCTTCGAGTTTCCATCCTCTAAATCATAAACCGAATATTTCCTCAATAATTCATC
ATTTTCCAATACCTTCATCGCAGCTCTGTGTTCTGCTTCCCTTATACTGTTACCTTCAGCTTCGTCTAAC
AGAATGTCACCTATTTTAACTTCAACTCTGAATGGAGGCATTTCTGTAAGCTTTCTGTAATGAAGTTTAT
GTCCTAATTTGTTAATTTGCAGTAATTCGGCTAATTCATTTTTAGCATTTTTATTTAATGGTTCCTTTAT
CACCATTTGGCTCGATTTGGCCAATTTTTTTTCTGATAGTTCTTCTAACCATTCCTTGATATCCAAAAAC
TCAGTGCCAAATCTATCAATAACCAATGCACCAATATAGGCTTCAACACAATCAGCATAACGTTTAGACA
TTTTATCTTTGACCACTCTAGTAGGTGTAGCGATATTACCTTGTAATCTCTTGGTGAAGTTTAATTTTGT
ACTCCAATCAAATAGATTATTATTATTTACTATTGATTCTTTCATTTGAGAAAGCATACCTTCATTTGCA
GAAGGAAATCTGG
