>Addgene plasmid #32031 | pRSF-KpDcr1(1-384) | addgene partial sequence | sequence record 38446 | T7 5'-TAATACGACTCACTATAGGG-3'
AATAATTTTGTTTAACTTTAATAAGGAGATATACCATGGGCAGCAGCCATCATCATCATCATCACAGCAG
CGGCCTGGTGCCGCGCGGCAGCCACATGGCAAGCATGTCGGACTCAGAAGTCAATCAAGAAGCTAAGCCA
GAGGTCAAGCCAGAAGTCAAGCCTGAGACTCACATCAATTTAAAGGTGTCCGATGGATCTTCAGAGATCT
TCTTCAAGATCAAAAAGACCACTCCTTTAAGAAGGCTGATGGAAGCGTTCGCTAAAAGACAGGGTAAGGA
AATGGACTCCTTAAGATTCTTGTACGACGGTATTAGAATCCAAGCTGATCAGACCCCTGAAGATTTGGAC
ATGGAGGATAACGATATTATTGAGGCTCACAGAGAACAGATTGGTGGATCCATGTCTGATCAAGTTTATG
TTCCGCCAACATCAGCACCAATGAGCAACGAGTTAAAAGTTAGAGAATTTTATAGACTCCACAATGCTTG
TGTGAAATTGAAAGAGTCTATTAAATTGATTTATGAAAACCCATTGGTAACTGACCAAAATGTTTTGAAT
TTGGGAACTGCAGAAAATACTATTGATTATACAATTTTAAACACACCTACACTAAATGTTGCTAAAACTT
TACTGGGCAATAGATATTCATTAGATCTAATAGATCTTTTTCAATCTCATGATTTCAAAGATTCAAACAC
TGATGTGGATATGTTTATTAAATATCCTGTGGTTTATGATGAAAATTTGGAAAATTTAGCATTTATGCAT
AAAAGTTTTCCAAATATGAATGCACATCTAAATGATGCTCAAAAGACTCAATTATCTAATGAAAGGTTAG
AATTTTTGGGTGATAGTTGGCTAGGTGCTTTAGTTTCATAT
